Addgene plasmid #42899: pcDNA 3.1/V5-His TOPO TA mouse Mns1
Depositing lab: Jeremy Wang. Depositing organization: University of Pennsylvania. Publication: MNS1 is essential for spermiogenesis and motile ciliary functions in mice. Zhou J, Yang F, Leu NA, Wang PJ. PLoS Genet. 2012;8(3):e1002516. doi: 10.1371/journal.pgen.1002516. Epub 2012 Mar 1. PubMed 22396656.
Backbone
  Vector backbone: pcDNA 3.1/V5-His TOPO TA
  Backbone manufacturer: Invitrogen
  Backbone size w/o insert (bp): 5500
  Vector type: Mammalian Expression
  Selectable markers: Neomycin (select with G418)
Growth in bacteria
  Bacterial resistance: Ampicillin, 100 μg/mL
  Growth temperature: 37°C
  Growth strain: DH5alpha
  Copy number: Unknown
Gene/Insert
  Gene/Insert name: Mns1 (alt names: meiosis-specific nuclear structural protein 1; AW546487)
  Species: M. musculus (mouse)
  GenBank ID: NM_008613.3 NP_032639.1
  Entrez Gene: Mns1 (a.k.a. AW546487)
  Promoter: CMV
  Tag / fusion protein: V5 (C terminal on backbone); 6xHis (C terminal on backbone)
  Cloning method: TOPO Cloning
  Sequencing primers: 5′ CMV-F; 3′ BGH-rev
Terms and licenses: Academic/Nonprofit Terms; Industry Terms: Not Available to Industry
Depositor comments: The cDNA encoding full-length mouse Mns1, complete CDS with Kozak sequence, was cloned into pcDNA 3.1/V5-His TOPO TA (Invitrogen) for V5 tagging.
How to cite: pcDNA 3.1/V5-His TOPO TA mouse Mns1 was a gift from Jeremy Wang (Addgene plasmid # 42899 ; http://n2t.net/addgene:42899 ; RRID:Addgene_42899)
