[The description below was written by a language model from this plasmid's Addgene catalogue record.]
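Description:
pcDNA 3.1/V5-His TOPO TA mouse Mns1 is a mammalian expression plasmid built on the commercial pcDNA 3.1/V5-His TOPO TA backbone (about 5.5 kb without insert). It is propagated in E. coli under ampicillin selection, and it carries a neomycin resistance marker so that transfected mammalian cells can be selected with G418, for example to derive stable lines. The record lists the copy number as unknown and includes no feature table, so the origins of replication and other backbone elements are not itemised here.

The insert is the full-length mouse Mns1 cDNA (meiosis-specific nuclear structural protein 1), comprising the complete coding sequence preceded by a Kozak sequence to support efficient translation initiation. It was introduced by TOPO cloning, in which a PCR product is ligated directly into the topoisomerase-activated vector. Transcription is driven by the CMV promoter, a strong constitutive promoter in most mammalian cell types. The use of a BGH reverse sequencing primer is consistent with a bovine growth hormone polyadenylation region downstream of the insert. The coding sequence is fused at its C terminus to the backbone-encoded V5 epitope and 6xHis tag, allowing detection of the protein with anti-V5 antibodies and, in principle, metal-affinity purification through the histidine tag.

The depositor states that the construct was made for V5 tagging of MNS1. It is associated with a study showing that MNS1 is essential for spermiogenesis and motile ciliary function in mice, which suggests use in expressing tagged MNS1 in cultured cells for detection, localisation or interaction experiments, although the record does not specify the exact assays.
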