>Addgene plasmid #42899 | pcDNA 3.1/V5-His TOPO TA mouse Mns1 | addgene partial sequence | sequence record 59375 | BGH-rev 5'-TAGAAGGCACAGTCGAGG-3'
GAGACCGAGGAGAGGGTTAGGGATAGGCTTACCTTCGAACCGCGGGCCCTCTAGACTCGAGCGGCCGCCA
CTGTGCTGGATATCTGCAGAATTGCCCTTGACTCCATCCCTTTTCTGATAGGCCTTCCTGAACTCTTCAC
CAAGCATGTCAACATCGTCTTCTCTTTTAAACACTCCTTTGGGGAGATAGCCTAGTAACTTTGCAGCATG
TTCTTTGAGGAGTCTCAGCCTCTCTTCTTCAATAATCTCATTGATGCAGCCCTGCCGCCTTTGCTGTAGT
TGCAATTCCTCCAGCTCACGTTGTTTGTCTGCGAGGAACTGGCTCCGGCGTTCTTCAATGAGTTTCTCCA
CGGCGCGTTTGTGCTCCAGCTGCTTCATTCGCTGTTTCTGGGCATTCATGAGCTCAATGCGGTCATCTTC
GGCAAACTTGGCCAGCATGGCTTTCTTAAAGGTCTCTTCCTCCTCTTTTGCAGCCTGCAGTATGAGTTCC
TTCAGTGCCATTTGGTCTTCAAAGTCTTGCTTCATCTCCCTCTGCCTCCTCAGTCTCAGCTCTGCTTCTT
CTTTCACTTTCAGTTTGATGATCTCTGCCTGCTCCTCCTGGTACAGCTCCTGCCGCACTTGCTCCAGGTC
ATCCCGCTGCCGCAGTGTTTCCTCCAGCTGCTTCATCAGCAAATTCTGACGCTGGACCCTCTTTTCCTCG
ATCTCGTGA
