>Addgene plasmid #42899 | pcDNA 3.1/V5-His TOPO TA mouse Mns1 | addgene partial sequence | sequence record 59778 | cmv-fwd
AGCAGAGCTCTCTGGCTAACTAGAGAACCCACTGCTTACTGGCTTATCGAAATTAATACGACTCACTATA
GGGAGACCCAAGCTGGCTAGTTAAGCTTGGTACCGAGCTCGGATCCACTAGTCCAGTGTGGTGGAATTGC
CCTTGAGATGGCGACCAAAAAGAGAGCTTTGAGCTTTAGTGAAAAGCATCAGAAGTTAGTAGATGAAAAA
TTCCGCAAATCATTGAACATACAAGTCATGAATAAGTTAGAGAGGCAAGCCAAGAACCAAGTGGTGCAAA
ATGAAAACGACGAGAAGGTGGAACGCCAGAGGTTCCTCAGAGTGCTGCAGAATGAGCAGTTTGAGCTCGA
CATGGAAGAAGCCATCCAAAAAGCAGAAGCAAACAAGATGCTGAGGGATCGACAGCTTGAGCAGGAAGAG
AGACTTGCAAACGAACTGGCCAGACTGAAGCACGAGAGTCTGAAGGATAAGAAGATGAGGCAGCAAGTGA
GAGAGAACAGCATTGAGCTCAGAGAGTTGGAGCAGAAACTGAAAGCCGCCTACATGAACAAAGAGAGAGC
AGCCCAGATCGTGGAGAAGGACGCCATGAAGTATGAGCAGATGAAACGTGATGCGGAGATAGAAAGGATC
ATGATGGAGGAGCACGATAGGCTGCTGAAGGAAGAGAGCGCCAAGCAAGAGCGGCGGAACAAGGAGAGGG
CACAGTACTACCTGGACCTGGAGAAGCAGCTGGAAGATCAAGAGAGGAGGAAGCAGGAGGCATACGAGCA
GCTGCTGAAGGAGAAACTCATGATAGACGAAATTGTCAGGAAGATCTACGAGGAAGACCAGGTGGAAAGA
CAGCAAAAATTAGAAAAAAAGAATGCAATTCAGAAGTATATTGAAGAATTCCAGAGGGCACAAGACTTCT
GGAGACAAAAGAAGCGTGAGGAGATGGAGGAAGAGAACCGGAAAATCATA
